>Addgene plasmid #26233 | pBPZpGAL4DBDUw | depositor full sequence | sequence record 12337 | Author sequence
TAAGAAACCATTATTATCATGACATTAACCTATAAAAATAGGCGTATCACGAGGCCCTTTCGTCTTCAAG
AATTCGTTTATCACAAGTTTGTACAAAAAAGCTGAACGAGAAACGTAAAATGATATAAATATCAATATAT
TAAATTAGATTTTGCATAAAAAACAGACTACATAATACTGTAAAACACAACATATCCAGTCACTATGGCG
GCCGCATTAGGCACCCCAGGCTTTACACTTTATGCTTCCGGCTCGTATAATGTGTGGATTTTGAGTTAGG
ATCCGTCGAGATTTTCAGGAGCTAAGGAAGCTAAAATGGAGAAAAAAATCACTGGATATACCACCGTTGA
TATATCCCAATGGCATCGTAAAGAACATTTTGAGGCATTTCAGTCAGTTGCTCAATGTACCTATAACCAG
ACCGTTCAGCTGGATATTACGGCCTTTTTAAAGACCGTAAAGAAAAATAAGCACAAGTTTTATCCGGCCT
TTATTCACATTCTTGCCCGCCTGATGAATGCTCATCCGGAATTCCGTATGGCAATGAAAGACGGTGAGCT
GGTGATATGGGATAGTGTTCACCCTTGTTACACCGTTTTCCATGAGCAAACTGAAACGTTTTCATCGCTC
TGGAGTGAATACCACGACGATTTCCGGCAGTTTCTACACATATATTCGCAAGATGTGGCGTGTTACGGTG
AAAACCTGGCCTATTTCCCTAAAGGGTTTATTGAGAATATGTTTTTCGTCTCAGCCAATCCCTGGGTGAG
TTTCACCAGTTTTGATTTAAACGTGGCCAATATGGACAACTTCTTCGCCCCCGTTTTCACCATGGGCAAA
TATTATACGCAAGGCGACAAGGTGCTGATGCCGCTGGCGATTCAGGTTCATCATGCCGTTTGTGATGGCT
TCCATGTCGGCAGAATGCTTAATGAATTACAACAGTACTGCGATGAGTGGCAGGGCGGGGCGTAAACGCG
TGGATCCGGCTTACTAAAAGCCAGATAACAGTATGCGTATTTGCGCGCTGATTTTTGCGGTATAAGAATA
TATACTGATATGTATACCCGAAGTATGTCAAAAAGAGGTATGCTATGAAGCAGCGTATTACAGTGACAGT
TGACAGCGACAGCTATCAGTTGCTCAAGGCATATATGATGTCAATATCTCCGGTCTGGTAAGCACAACCA
TGCAGAATGAAGCCCGTCGTCTGCGTGCCGAACGCTGGAAAGCGGAAAATCAGGAAGGGATGGCTGAGGT
CGCCCGGTTTATTGAAATGAACGGCTCTTTTGCTGACGAGAACAGGGGCTGGTGAAATGCAGTTTAAGGT
TTACACCTATAAAAGAGAGAGCCGTTATCGTCTGTTTGTGGATGTACAGAGTGATATTATTGACACGCCC
GGGCGACGGATGGTGATCCCCCTGGCCAGTGCACGTCTGCTGTCAGATAAAGTCTCCCGTGAACTTTACC
CGGTGGTGCATATCGGGGATGAAAGCTGGCGCATGATGACCACCGATATGGCCAGTGTGCCGGTCTCCGT
TATCGGGGAAGAAGTGGCTGATCTCAGCCACCGCGAAAATGACATCAAAAACGCCATTAACCTGATGTTC
TGGGGAATATAAATGTCAGGCTCCCTTATACACAGCCAGTCTGCAGGTCGACCATAGTGACTGGATATGT
TGTGTTTTACAGTATTATGTAGTCTGTTTTTTATGCAAAATCTAATTTAATATATTGATATTTATATCAT
TTTACGTTTCTCGTTCAGCTTTCTTGTACAAAGTGGTGATAAACGGCCGGCCGAGCTCGCCCGGGGATCG
AGCGCAGCGGTATAAAAGGGCGCGGGGTGGCTGAGAGCATCAGTTGTGAATGAATGTTCGAGCCGAGCAG
ACGTGCCGCTGCCTTCGTTAATATCCTTTGAATAAGCCAACTTTGAATCACAAGACGCATACCAAACGGT
ACCAAAACATGCTGGAGATCCGCGCCGCCTTCCTGCGCCAGCGCAACACCGCCCTGCGCACCGAGGTGGC
CGAGCTGGAGCAGGAGGTGCAGCGCCTGGAGAACGAGGTGAGCCAGTACGAGACCCGCTACGGCCCCCTG
GGCGGCGGCAAGGCTAGCGGAGGAGGTGGTGGAGGTGGAGGTGGAGGTACTAGTATGAAGCTGCTGAGTA
GTATTGAACAAGCGTGTGACATATGCCGACTTAAGAAGCTGAAGTGCAGCAAGGAAAAGCCGAAGTGCGC
CAAATGTCTTAAGAACAATTGGGAGTGCCGGTACTCGCCAAAGACGAAGCGAAGCCCTTTGACACGCGCT
CATTTGACTGAAGTGGAGAGTCGCCTGGAGCGCCTTGAGCAGTTGTTCCTCCTCATTTTTCCCCGTGAAG
ACCTCGACATGATACTGAAGATGGATAGTCTCCAAGATATTAAGGCCCTGCTCACTGGCCTGTTTGTTCA
GGATAACGTCAACAAGGATGCCGTGACGGACCGCCTTGCCTCGGTGGAGACAGATATGCCACTTACCTTG
CGGCAGCATCGCATCTCGGCTACCAGCAGTAGTGAAGAAAGTTCCAATAAGGGTCAACGGCAACTGACGG
TATCGTAAAAGCTTATCGATACCGTCGACTAAAGCCAAATAGAAAATTATTCAGTTCCTGGCTTAAGTTT
TTAAAAGTGATATTATTTATTTGGTTGTAACCAACCAAAAGAATGTAAATAACTAATACATAATTATGTT
AGTTTTAAGTTAGCAACAAATTGATTTTAGCTATATTAGCTACTTGGTTAATAAATAGAATATATTTATT
TAAAGATAATTGCGTTTTTATTGTCAGGGAGTGAGTTTGCTTAAAAACTCGTTTAGATCCACTAGTTCTA
GAGCGGCCGCTGGCCACGGGTGCGCATGATCGTGCTCCTGTCGTTGAGGACCCGGCTAGGCTGGCGGGGT
TGCCTTACTGGTTAGCAGAATGAATCACCGATACGCGAGCGAACGTGAAGCGACTGCTGCTGCAAAACGT
CTGCGACCTGAGCAACAACATGAATGGTCTTCGGTTTCCGTGTTTCGTAAAGTCTGGAAACGCGGAAGTC
AGCGCCCTGCACCATTATGTTCCGGAGGCGCGCCCTAGTTCCAGTGAAATCCAAGCATTTTCTAAATTAA
ATGTATTCTTATTATTATAGTTGTTATTTTTGATATATATAAACAACACTATTATGCCCACCATTTTTTT
GAGATGCATCTACACAAGGAACAAACACTGGATGTCACTTTCAGTTCAAATTGTAACGCTAATCACTCCG
AACAGGTCACAAAAAATTACCTTAAAAAGTCATAATATTAAATTAGAATAAATATAGCTGTGAGGGAAAT
ATATACAAATATATTGGAGCAAATAAATTGTACATACAAATATTTATTACTAATTTCTATTGAGACGAAA
TGAACCACTCGGAACCATTTGAGCGAACCGAATCGCGCGGAACTAACGACAGTCGCTCCAAGGTCGTCGA
ACAAAAGGTGAATGTGTTGCGGAGAGCGGGTGGGAGACAGCGAAAGAGCAACTACGAAACGTGGTGTGGT
GGAGGTGAATTATGAAGAGGGCGCGCGATTTGAAAAGTATGTATATAAAAAATATATCCCGGTGTTTTAT
GTAGCGATAAACGAGTTTTTGATGTAAGGTATGCAGGTGTGTAAGTCTTTTGGTTAGAAGACAAATCCAA
AGTCTACTTGTGGGGATGTTCGAAGGGGAAATACTTGTATTCTATAGGTCATATCTTGTTTTTATTGGCA
CAAATATAATTACATTAGCTTTTTGAGGGGGCAATAAACAGTAAACACGATGGTAATAATGGTAAAAAAA
AAAAACAAGCAGTTATTTCGGATATATGTCGGCTACTCCTTGCGTCGGGCCCGAAGTCTTAGAGCCAGAT
ATGCGAGCACCCGGAAGCTCACGATGAGAATGGCCAGACCCACGTAGTCCAGCGGCAGATCGGCGGCGGA
GAAGTTAAGCGTCTCCAGGATGACCTTGCCCGAACTGGGGCACGTGGTGTTCGACGATGTGCAGCTAATT
TCGCCCGGCTCCACGTCCGCCCATTGGTTAATCAGCAGACCCTCGTTGGCGTAACGGAACCATGAGAGGT
ACGACAACCATTTGAGGTATACTGGCACCGAGCCCGAGTTCAAGAAGAAGCCGCCAAAGAGCAGGAATGG
TATGATAACCGGCGGACCCACAGACAGCGCCATCGAGGTCGAGGAGCTGGCGCAGGATATTAGATATCCG
AAGGACGTTGACACATTGGCCACCAGAGTGACCAGCGCCAGGCAGTTGAAGAAGTGCAGCACTCCGGCCC
GCAGTCCGATCATCGGATAGGCAATCGCCGTGAAGACCAGTGGCACTGTGAGAAAAAGCGGCAATTCGGC
AATCGTTTTGCCCAGAAAGTATGTGTCACAGCGATAAAGTCGACTTCGGGCCTCCCTCATAAAAACTGGC
AGCTCTGAGGTGAACACCTAAATCGAATCGATTCATTAGAAAGTTAGTAAATTATTGAAATGCAAATGTA
TTCTAAACATGACTTACATTTATCGTGGCAAAGACGTTTTGAAAGGTCATGTTGGTCAGGAAGAGGAAGA
TGGCTCCGTTGATATTCATCACACCCACTTGCGTGAGTTGTTGGCCCAAAAAGATGAGGCCAATCAAGAT
GGCAACCATCTGCAAATTAAAATGTTACTCGCATCTCATTAATATTCGCGAGTTAAATGAAATTTATTTA
TCTTCTGCAAAACTATAAACTATACATCTCATTGAAAAAAACTAAGAAGGGTGTGGAATCAGGCAATTCT
ATCTAAAATCTAGCGAATTTGTTTCCAAGAATTGTAAGCGTTATATCATTTGTTTCCACTGGAACCACTC
ACCGTTGTCTGAATAAGTCGCACTTTTACGAGGAGTGGTTCCTTGAGCACCGACAGCCAGGATCGCCACA
GGACCGCCCGGAACTGCATGAACCAGGTGGCCTTGTAGGTGTACCCATTCTCCGGCTGCTCCAGTGGCTT
CTCCAGATTTTTGGTGGCCAACAACTGCTCCATATCCCGGGCTACTTTGCTAATGGCAAAATTGTCGCAT
ATCTTGGCGATCCGATCACGGGACTCGATCTCCCGTCCGGGCACAACGGCCAACACCTGTACGTAAAAGT
CCGCCGGATTGTAGTTGGTAGGACACTGGGCACCCACGCTGGATAGGAGTTGAGATGTTATGTAATACTA
GATACCCTTAATAAACACATCGAACTCACTAGGAAAAGAAGTCGACGGCTTCGCTGGGAGTGCCCAAGAA
AGCTACCCTGCCCTCGGCCATCAGAAGGATCTTGTCAAAGAGCTCAAACAGCTCGGAAGACGGCTGATGA
ATGGTCAGGATGACGGTCTTGCCCTTCTGCGACAGCTTCTTCAGCACCTGGACGACGCTGTGGGCGGTAA
AGGAGTCCAGTCCGGAGGTGGGCTCATCGCAGATCAGAAGCGGCGGATCGGTTAGAGCCTCGGAGGCGAA
TGCCAGACGCTTCCTTTCTCCGCCGGACAGACCTTTCACCCTGCCGGGCACACCGATGATCGTGTGCTGA
CATTTGCTGAGCGAAAGCTCCTGGATCACCTGATCCACGCGGGCCACTCGCTGCCGATAGGTCAGATGTC
GTGGCATCCGCACCATGGCTTGGAAAATCAGGTGTTCCCTGGCCGTTAGGGAGCCGATAAAGAGGTCATC
CTGCTGGACATAGGCGCACCTGGCCTGCATCTCCTTGGCGTCCACAGGTTGGCCATTGAGCAGTCGCATC
CCGGATGGCGATACTTGGATGCCCTGCGGCGATCGAAAGGCAAGGGCATTCAGCAGGGTCGTCTTTCCGG
CACCGGAACTGCCCATCACGGCCAAAAGTTCGCCCGGATAGGCCACGCCGCAAACTGAGTTTCAAATTGG
TAATTGGACCCTTTATTAAGATTTCACACAGATCAGCCGACTGCGAATAGAAACTCACCGTTCTTGAGCA
AATGTTTCCTGGGCGCCGGTATGTGTCGCTCGTTGCAGAATAGTCCGCGTGTCCGGTTGACCAGCTGCCG
CCATCCGGAGCCCGGCTGATTGACCGCCCCAAAGATGTCCATATTGTGCCAGGCATAGGTGAGGTTCTCG
GCTAGTTGGCCGCTCCCTGAACCGGAGTCCTCCGGCGGACTGGGTGGCCGGAGCGTGCCGTAGTTTTTGG
CCTGCCCGAAGCCCTGGTTAATGCAGCTCTGCGAAGCCGCTCCGCTGTCACCCTGCAATGATAGGGGATC
TCAAATATCAACTACTAGCGTTATGCTCATCTAACCCCGAACAAAAAGTACCCCGAAGTATCCTACGAAG
TAGGTTTATACTTTTATTTATTTTTTGTGCATCTAGGATCAGCTTAAAATATCTGGTTGTTATATTTTTT
GTAAAAAAGAATATAGTCGAAAATGAATGCCTTTAGATGTCTTGATCATGATATGATCTCAAAAATTGTC
TTATATAGCGAGAACAGCTACCAGAATAATCTGTTTCGTGTCACTATTTGTTTGTGCAATTGCGGTTTGG
GATTTTTGTGGGTCGCAGTTCTCACGCCGCATACAATTTGATGTTGCAATCGCAGTTCCTATAGATCAAG
TGAACTTAAGATGTATGCACATGTACTACTCACATTGTTCAGATGCTCGGCAGATGGGTGTTTGCTGCCT
CCGCGAATTAATAGCTCCTGATCCTCTTGGCCCATTGCCGGGATTTTTCACACTTTCCCCTGCTTACCCA
CCCAAAACCAATCACCACCCCAATCACTCAAAAAACAAACAAAAATAAGAAGCGAGAGGAGTTTTGGCAC
AGCACTTTGTGTTTAATTGATGGCGTAAACCGCTTGGAGCTTCGTCACGAAACCGCTGACAAAATGCAAC
TGAAGGCGGACATTGACGCTACGTAACGCTACAAACGGTGGCGAAAGAGATAGCGGACGCAGCGGCGAAA
GAGACGGCGATATTTCTGTGGACAGAGAAGGAGGCAAACAGCGCTGACTTTGAGTGGAATGTCATTTTGA
GTGAGAGGTAATCGAAAGAACCTGGTACATCAAATACCCTTGGATCGAAGTAAATTTAAAACTGATCAGA
TAAGTTCAATGATATCCAGTGCAGTAAAAAAAAAAAATGTTTTTTTTATCTACTTTCCGCAAAAATGGGT
TTTATTAACTTACATACATACTAGGCGCGCCCATATGTTCGGCTTGTCGACATGCCCGCCGTGACCGTCG
AGAACCCGCTGACGCTGCCCCGCGTATCCGCACCCGCCGACGCCGTCGCACGTCCCGTGCTCACCGTGAC
CACCGCGCCCAGCGGTTTCGAGGGCGAGGGCTTCCCGGTGCGCCGCGCGTTCGCCGGGATCAACTACCGC
CACCTCGACCCGTTCATCATGATGGACCAGATGGGTGAGGTGGAGTACGCGCCCGGGGAGCCCAAGGGCA
CGCCCTGGCACCCGCACCGCGGCTTCGAGACCGTGACCTACATCGTCGACGGTAACATGTGAGCAAAAGG
CCAGCAAAAGGCCAGGAACCGTAAAAAGGCCGCGTTGCTGGCGTTTTTCCATAGGCTCCGCCCCCCTGAC
GAGCATCACAAAAATCGACGCTCAAGTCAGAGGTGGCGAAACCCGACAGGACTATAAAGATACCAGGCGT
TTCCCCCTGGAAGCTCCCTCGTGCGCTCTCCTGTTCCGACCCTGCCGCTTACCGGATACCTGTCCGCCTT
TCTCCCTTCGGGAAGCGTGGCGCTTTCTCATAGCTCACGCTGTAGGTATCTCAGTTCGGTGTAGGTCGTT
CGCTCCAAGCTGGGCTGTGTGCACGAACCCCCCGTTCAGCCCGACCGCTGCGCCTTATCCGGTAACTATC
GTCTTGAGTCCAACCCGGTAAGACACGACTTATCGCCACTGGCAGCAGCCACTGGTAACAGGATTAGCAG
AGCGAGGTATGTAGGCGGTGCTACAGAGTTCTTGAAGTGGTGGCCTAACTACGGCTACACTAGAAGAACA
GTATTTGGTATCTGCGCTCTGCTGAAGCCAGTTACCTTCGGAAAAAGAGTTGGTAGCTCTTGATCCGGCA
AACAAACCACCGCTGGTAGCGGTGGTTTTTTTGTTTGCAAGCAGCAGATTACGCGCAGAAAAAAAGGATC
TCAAGAAGATCCTTTGATCTTTTCTACGGGGTCTGACGCTCAGTGGAACGAAAACTCACGTTAAGGGATT
TTGGTCATGAGATTATCAAAAAGGATCTTCACCTAGATCCTTTTAAATTAAAAATGAAGTTTTAAATCAA
TCTAAAGTATATATGAGTAAACTTGGTCTGACAGTTACCAATGCTTAATCAGTGAGGCACCTATCTCAGC
GATCTGTCTATTTCGTTCATCCATAGTTGCCTGACTCCCCGTCGTGTAGATAACTACGATACGGGAGGGC
TTACCATCTGGCCCCAGTGCTGCAATGATACCGCGAGACCCACGCTCACCGGCTCCAGATTTATCAGCAA
TAAACCAGCCAGCCGGAAGGGCCGAGCGCAGAAGTGGTCCTGCAACTTTATCCGCCTCCATCCAGTCTAT
TAATTGTTGCCGGGAAGCTAGAGTAAGTAGTTCGCCAGTTAATAGTTTGCGCAACGTTGTTGCCATTGCT
ACAGGCATCGTGGTGTCACGCTCGTCGTTTGGTATGGCTTCATTCAGCTCCGGTTCCCAACGATCAAGGC
GAGTTACATGATCCCCCATGTTGTGCAAAAAAGCGGTTAGCTCCTTCGGTCCTCCGATCGTTGTCAGAAG
TAAGTTGGCCGCAGTGTTATCACTCATGGTTATGGCAGCACTGCATAATTCTCTTACTGTCATGCCATCC
GTAAGATGCTTTTCTGTGACTGGTGAGTACTCAACCAAGTCATTCTGAGAATAGTGTATGCGGCGACCGA
GTTGCTCTTGCCCGGCGTCAATACGGGATAATACCGCGCCACATAGCAGAACTTTAAAAGTGCTCATCAT
TGGAAAACGTTCTTCGGGGCGAAAACTCTCAAGGATCTTACCGCTGTTGAGATCCAGTTCGATGTAACCC
ACTCGTGCACCCAACTGATCTTCAGCATCTTTTACTTTCACCAGCGTTTCTGGGTGAGCAAAAACAGGAA
GGCAAAATGCCGCAAAAAAGGGAATAAGGGCGACACGGAAATGTTGAATACTCATACTCTTCCTTTTTCA
ATATTATTGAAGCATTTATCAGGGTTATTGTCTCATGAGCGGATACATATTTGAATGTATTTAGAAAAAT
AAACAAATAGGGGTTCCGCGCACATTTCCCCGAAAAGTGCCACCTGACGTC
Features (pLannotate 1.2.2; 16 found; start..end, strand, type, name):
     83..207     +  protein_bind   attR1: mutant version of attR; recombination site for the Gateway® LR reaction LR Clonase™
    232..262     +  promoter       lac UV5 promoter: E. coli lac promoter with an "up" mutation
    286..315     +  promoter       cat promoter (fragment): promoter of the E. coli cat gene encoding chloramphenicol acetyltransferase
    316..975     +  CDS            CmR: chloramphenicol acetyltransferase; cat; confers resistance to chloramphenicol
   1154..1312    +  CDS            ccdA (fragment): CCDA_ECO57 - Also known as H, letA. Experimental evidence at protein level: Swiss-Prot protein existence level 1. Antitoxin component of a type II toxin-antitoxin (TA) system which inhibits the post-segregational killing (PSK) of plasmid-free cells, also referred to as a plasmid addiction system. Binds to and blocks the activity of CcdB; will also remove bound CcdB protein from the CcdB-GyrA complex by forming a CcdA-CcdB complex, a process termed rejuvenation. Functions as a transcriptional corepressor for the ccdAB operon, repression also requires CcdB (By similarity). From Escherichia coli
   1317..1619    +  CDS            ccdB: CCDB_ECOLI - Also known as G, letB, letD. Experimental evidence at protein level: Swiss-Prot protein existence level 1. Toxic component of a type II toxin-antitoxin (TA) system, functioning in plasmid maintainence. Responsible for the post- segregational killing (PSK) of plasmid-free cells, also referred to as a plasmid addiction system. Half-life of over 2 hours. Cell killing by CcdB is accompanied by filamentation, defects in chromosome and plasmid segregation, defects in cell division, formation of anucleate cells, decreased DNA synthesis and plasmid loss. Interferes with the activity of DN
   1663..1787    -  protein_bind   attR2: mutant version of attR; recombination site for the Gateway® LR reaction LR Clonase™
   1963..2100    +  CDS            Tef (fragment): TEF_RAT - Experimental evidence at protein level: Swiss-Prot protein existence level 1. Transcription factor that binds to and transactivates the TSHB promoter. Binds to a minimal DNA-binding sequence 5'- [TC][AG][AG]TTA[TC][AG]-3'. From Rattus norvegicus (Rat).
   2155..2649    +  CDS            GAL4 (fragment): GAL4_YEAST - Experimental evidence at protein level: Swiss-Prot protein existence level 1. This protein is a positive regulator for the gene expression of the galactose-induced genes such as GAL1, GAL2, GAL7, GAL10, and MEL1 which code for the enzymes used to convert galactose to glucose. It recognizes a 17 base pair sequence in (5'-CGGRNNRCYNYNCNCCG-3') the upstream activating sequence (UAS-G) of these genes. From Saccharomyces cerevisiae (strain ATCC 204508 / S288c) (Baker's yeast).
   2856..2880    -  misc_feature   MCS (fragment): pBluescript multiple cloning site
   2955..3110    -  CDS            YPB1_ECOLX (fragment): Protein predicted: Swiss-Prot protein existence level 4. From Escherichia coli.
   3883..6755    -  CDS            mini-white: Drosophila white gene eye color pigment; white; This is a modified version of the white gene lacking part of the first intron.
   7450..7519    -  protein_bind   attB: attB site for the φC31 integrase (Groth et al., 2000) phage φC31 integrase
   7606..8194    -  rep_origin     ori: high-copy-number ColE1/pMB1/pBR322/pUC origin of replication
   8365..9225    -  CDS            AmpR: β-lactamase; bla; confers resistance to ampicillin, carbenicillin, and related antibiotics
   9226..9330    -  promoter       AmpR promoter: bla
