>Addgene plasmid #26233 | pBPZpGAL4DBDUw | addgene full sequence | sequence record 219843 | Addgene NGS Result
TGACGTCTAAGAAACCATTATTATCATGACATTAACCTATAAAAATAGGCGTATCACGAGGCCCTTTCGT
CTTCAAGAATTCGTTTATCACAAGTTTGTACAAAAAAGCTGAACGAGAAACGTAAAATGATATAAATATC
AATATATTAAATTAGATTTTGCATAAAAAACAGACTACATAATACTGTAAAACACAACATATCCAGTCAC
TATGGCGGCCGCATTAGGCACCCCAGGCTTTACACTTTATGCTTCCGGCTCGTATAATGTGTGGATTTTG
AGTTAGGATCCGTCGAGATTTTCAGGAGCTAAGGAAGCTAAAATGGAGAAAAAAATCACTGGATATACCA
CCGTTGATATATCCCAATGGCATCGTAAAGAACATTTTGAGGCATTTCAGTCAGTTGCTCAATGTACCTA
TAACCAGACCGTTCAGCTGGATATTACGGCCTTTTTAAAGACCGTAAAGAAAAATAAGCACAAGTTTTAT
CCGGCCTTTATTCACATTCTTGCCCGCCTGATGAATGCTCATCCGGAATTCCGTATGGCAATGAAAGACG
GTGAGCTGGTGATATGGGATAGTGTTCACCCTTGTTACACCGTTTTCCATGAGCAAACTGAAACGTTTTC
ATCGCTCTGGAGTGAATACCACGACGATTTCCGGCAGTTTCTACACATATATTCGCAAGATGTGGCGTGT
TACGGTGAAAACCTGGCCTATTTCCCTAAAGGGTTTATTGAGAATATGTTTTTCGTCTCAGCCAATCCCT
GGGTGAGTTTCACCAGTTTTGATTTAAACGTGGCCAATATGGACAACTTCTTCGCCCCCGTTTTCACCAT
GGGCAAATATTATACGCAAGGCGACAAGGTGCTGATGCCGCTGGCGATTCAGGTTCATCATGCCGTTTGT
GATGGCTTCCATGTCGGCAGAATGCTTAATGAATTACAACAGTACTGCGATGAGTGGCAGGGCGGGGCGT
AAACGCGTGGATCCGGCTTACTAAAAGCCAGATAACAGTATGCGTATTTGCGCGCTGATTTTTGCGGTAT
AAGAATATATACTGATATGTATACCCGAAGTATGTCAAAAAGAGGTATGCTATGAAGCAGCGTATTACAG
TGACAGTTGACAGCGACAGCTATCAGTTGCTCAAGGCATATATGATGTCAATATCTCCGGTCTGGTAAGC
ACAACCATGCAGAATGAAGCCCGTCGTCTGCGTGCCGAACGCTGGAAAGCGGAAAATCAGGAAGGGATGG
CTGAGGTCGCCCGGTTTATTGAAATGAACGGCTCTTTTGCTGACGAGAACAGGGGCTGGTGAAATGCAGT
TTAAGGTTTACACCTATAAAAGAGAGAGCCGTTATCGTCTGTTTGTGGATGTACAGAGTGATATTATTGA
CACGCCCGGGCGACGGATGGTGATCCCCCTGGCCAGTGCACGTCTGCTGTCAGATAAAGTCTCCCGTGAA
CTTTACCCGGTGGTGCATATCGGGGATGAAAGCTGGCGCATGATGACCACCGATATGGCCAGTGTGCCGG
TCTCCGTTATCGGGGAAGAAGTGGCTGATCTCAGCCACCGCGAAAATGACATCAAAAACGCCATTAACCT
GATGTTCTGGGGAATATAAATGTCAGGCTCCCTTATACACAGCCAGTCTGCAGGTCGACCATAGTGACTG
GATATGTTGTGTTTTACAGTATTATGTAGTCTGTTTTTTATGCAAAATCTAATTTAATATATTGATATTT
ATATCATTTTACGTTTCTCGTTCAGCTTTCTTGTACAAAGTGGTGATAAACGGCCGGCCGAGCTCGCCCG
GGGATCGAGCGCAGCGGTATAAAAGGGCGCGGGGTGGCTGAGAGCATCAGTTGTGAATGAATGTTCGAGC
CGAGCAGACGTGCCGCTGCCTTCGTTAATATCCTTTGAATAAGCCAACTTTGAATCACAAGACGCATACC
AAACGGTACCAAAACATGCTGGAGATCCGCGCCGCCTTCCTGCGCCAGCGCAACACCGCCCTGCGCACCG
AGGTGGCCGAGCTGGAGCAGGAGGTGCAGCGCCTGGAGAACGAGGTGAGCCAGTACGAGACCCGCTACGG
CCCCCTGGGCGGCGGCAAGGCTAGCGGAGGAGGTGGTGGAGGTGGAGGTGGAGGTACTAGTATGAAGCTG
CTGAGTAGTATTGAACAAGCGTGTGACATATGCCGACTTAAGAAGCTGAAGTGCAGCAAGGAAAAGCCGA
AGTGCGCCAAATGTCTTAAGAACAATTGGGAGTGCCGGTACTCGCCAAAGACGAAGCGAAGCCCTTTGAC
ACGCGCTCATTTGACTGAAGTGGAGAGTCGCCTGGAGCGCCTTGAGCAGTTGTTCCTCCTCATTTTTCCC
CGTGAAGACCTCGACATGATACTGAAGATGGATAGTCTCCAAGATATTAAGGCCCTGCTCACTGGCCTGT
TTGTTCAGGATAACGTCAACAAGGATGCCGTGACGGACCGCCTTGCCTCGGTGGAGACAGATATGCCACT
TACCTTGCGGCAGCATCGCATCTCGGCTACCAGCAGTAGTGAAGAAAGTTCCAATAAGGGTCAACGGCAA
CTGACGGTATCGTAAAAGCTTATCGATACCGTCGACTAAAGCCAAATAGAAAATTATTCAGTTCCTGGCT
TAAGTTTTTAAAAGTGATATTATTTATTTGGTTGTAACCAACCAAAAGAATGTAAATAACTAATACATAA
TTATGTTAGTTTTAAGTTAGCAACAAATTGATTTTAGCTATATTAGCTACTTGGTTAATAAATAGAATAT
ATTTATTTAAAGATAATTGCGTTTTTATTGTCAGGGAGTGAGTTTGCTTAAAAACTCGTTTAGATCCACT
AGTTCTAGAGCGGCCGCTGGCCACGGGTGCGCATGATCGTGCTCCTGTCGTTGAGGACCCGGCTAGGCTG
GCGGGGTTGCCTTACTGGTTAGCAGAATGAATCACCGATACGCGAGCGAACGTGAAGCGACTGCTGCTGC
AAAACGTCTGCGACCTGAGCAACAACATGAATGGTCTTCGGTTTCCGTGTTTCGTAAAGTCTGGAAACGC
GGAAGTCAGCGCCCTGCACCATTATGTTCCGGAGGCGCGCCCTAGTTCCAGTGAAATCCAAGCATTTTCT
AAATTAAATGTATTCTTATTATTATAGTTGTTATTTTTGATATATATAAACAACACTATTATGCCCACCA
TTTTTTTGAGATGCATCTACACAAGGAACAAACACTGGATGTCACTTTCAGTTCAAATTGTAACGCTAAT
CACTCCGAACAGGTCACAAAAAATTACCTTAAAAAGTCATAATATTAAATTAGAATAAATATAGCTGTGA
GGGAAATATATACAAATATATTGGAGCAAATAAATTGTACATACAAATATTTATTACTAATTTCTATTGA
GACGAAATGAACCACTCGGAACCATTTGAGCGAACCGAATCGCGCGGAACTAACGACAGTCGCTCCAAGG
TCGTCGAACAAAAGGTGAATGTGTTGCGGAGAGCGGGTGGGAGACAGCGAAAGAGCAACTACGAAACGTG
GTGTGGTGGAGGTGAATTATGAAGAGGGCGCGCGATTTGAAAAGTATGTATATAAAAAATATATCCCGGT
GTTTTATGTAGCGATAAACGAGTTTTTGATGTAAGGTATGCAGGTGTGTAAGTCTTTTGGTTAGAAGACA
AATCCAAAGTCTACTTGTGGGGATGTTCGAAGGGGAAATACTTGTATTCTATAGGTCATATCTTGTTTTT
ATTGGCACAAATATAATTACATTAGCTTTTTGAGGGGGCAATAAACAGTAAACACGATGGTAATAATGGT
AAAAAAAAAAAACAAGCAGTTATTTCGGATATATGTCGGCTACTCCTTGCGTCGGGCCCGAAGTCTTAGA
GCCAGATATGCGAGCACCCGGAAGCTCACGATGAGAATGGCCAGACCCACGTAGTCCAGCGGCAGATCGG
CGGCGGAGAAGTTAAGCGTCTCCAGGATGACCTTGCCCGAACTGGGGCACGTGGTGTTCGACGATGTGCA
GCTAATTTCGCCCGGCTCCACGTCCGCCCATTGGTTAATCAGCAGACCCTCGTTGGCGTAACGGAACCAT
GAGAGGTACGACAACCATTTGAGGTATACTGGCACCGAGCCCGAGTTCAAGAAGAAGCCGCCAAAGAGCA
GGAATGGTATGATAACCGGCGGACCCACAGACAGCGCCATCGAGGTCGAGGAGCTGGCGCAGGATATTAG
ATATCCGAAGGACGTTGACACATTGGCCACCAGAGTGACCAGCGCCAGGCAGTTGAAGAAGTGCAGCACT
CCGGCCCGCAGTCCGATCATCGGATAGGCAATCGCCGTGAAGACCAGTGGCACTGTGAGAAAAAGCGGCA
ATTCGGCAATCGTTTTGCCCAGAAAGTATGTGTCACAGCGATAAAGTCGACTTCGGGCCTCCCTCATAAA
AACTGGCAGCTCTGAGGTGAACACCTAAATCGAATCGATTCATTAGAAAGTTAGTAAATTATTGAAATGC
AAATGTATTCTAAACATGACTTACATTTATCGTGGCAAAGACGTTTTGAAAGGTCATGTTGGTCAGGAAG
AGGAAGATGGCTCCGTTGATATTCATCACACCCACTTGCGTGAGTTGTTGGCCCAAAAAGATGAGGCCAA
TCAAGATGGCAACCATCTGCAAATTAAAATGTTACTCGCATCTCATTAATATTCGCGAGTTAAATGAAAT
TTATTTATCTTCTGCAAAACTATAAACTATACATCTCATTGAAAAAAACTAAGAAGGGTGTGGAATCAGG
CAATTCTATCTAAAATCTAGCGAATTTGTTTCCAAGAATTGTAAGCGTTATATCATTTGTTTCCACTGGA
ACCACTCACCGTTGTCTGAATAAGTCGCACTTTTACGAGGAGTGGTTCCTTGAGCACCGACAGCCAGGAT
CGCCACAGGACCGCCCGGAACTGCATGAACCAGGTGGCCTTGTAGGTGTACCCATTCTCCGGCTGCTCCA
GTGGCTTCTCCAGATTTTTGGTGGCCAACAACTGCTCCATATCCCGGGCTACTTTGCTAATGGCAAAATT
GTCGCATATCTTGGCGATCCGATCACGGGACTCGATCTCCCGTCCGGGCACAACGGCCAACACCTGTACG
TAAAAGTCCGCCGGATTGTAGTTGGTAGGACACTGGGCACCCACGCTGGATAGGAGTTGAGATGTTATGT
AATACTAGATACCCTTAATAAACACATCGAACTCACTAGGAAAAGAAGTCGACGGCTTCGCTGGGAGTGC
CCAAGAAAGCTACCCTGCCCTCGGCCATCAGAAGGATCTTGTCAAAGAGCTCAAACAGCTCGGAAGACGG
CTGATGAATGGTCAGGATGACGGTCTTGCCCTTCTGCGACAGCTTCTTCAGCACCTGGACGACGCTGTGG
GCGGTAAAGGAGTCCAGTCCGGAGGTGGGCTCATCGCAGATCAGAAGCGGCGGATCGGTTAGAGCCTCGG
AGGCGAATGCCAGACGCTTCCTTTCTCCGCCGGACAGACCTTTCACCCTGCCGGGCACACCGATGATCGT
GTGCTGACATTTGCTGAGCGAAAGCTCCTGGATCACCTGATCCACGCGGGCCACTCGCTGCCGATAGGTC
AGATGTCGTGGCATCCGCACCATGGCTTGGAAAATCAGGTGTTCCCTGGCCGTTAGGGAGCCGATAAAGA
GGTCATCCTGCTGGACATAGGCGCACCTGGCCTGCATCTCCTTGGCGTCCACAGGTTGGCCATTGAGCAG
TCGCATCCCGGATGGCGATACTTGGATGCCCTGCGGCGATCGAAAGGCAAGGGCATTCAGCAGGGTCGTC
TTTCCGGCACCGGAACTGCCCATCACGGCCAAAAGTTCGCCCGGATAGGCCACGCCGCAAACTGAGTTTC
AAATTGGTAATTGGACCCTTTATTAAGATTTCACACAGATCAGCCGACTGCGAATAGAAACTCACCGTTC
TTGAGCAAATGTTTCCTGGGCGCCGGTATGTGTCGCTCGTTGCAGAATAGTCCGCGTGTCCGGTTGACCA
GCTGCCGCCATCCGGAGCCCGGCTGATTGACCGCCCCAAAGATGTCCATATTGTGCCAGGCATAGGTGAG
GTTCTCGGCTAGTTGGCCGCTCCCTGAACCGGAGTCCTCCGGCGGACTGGGTGGCCGGAGCGTGCCGTAG
TTTTTGGCCTGCCCGAAGCCCTGGTTAATGCAGCTCTGCGAAGCCGCTCCGCTGTCACCCTGCAATGATA
GGGGATCTCAAATATCAACTACAAGCGTTATGCTCATCTAACCCCGAACAAAAAGTACCCCGAAGTATCC
TACGAAGTAGGTTTATACTTTTATTTATTTTTTGTGCATCTAGGATCAGCTTAAAATATCTGGTTGTTAT
ATTTTTTGTAAAAAAGAATATAGTCGAAAATGAATGCCTTTAGATGTCTTGATCATGATATGATCTCAAA
AATTGTCTTATATAGCGAGAACAGCTACCAGAATAATCTGTTTCGTGTCACTATTTGTTTGTGCAATTGC
GGTTTGGGATTTTTGTGGGTCGCAGTTCTCACGCCGCAGACAATTTGATGTTGCAATCGCAGTTCCTATA
GATCAAGTGAACTTAAGATGTATGCACATGTACTACTCACATTGTTCAGATGCTCGGCAGATGGGTGTTT
GCTGCCTCCGCGAATTAATAGCTCCTGATCCTCTTGGCCCATTGCCGGGATTTTTCACACTTTCCCCTGC
TTACCCACCCAAAACCAATCACCACCCCAATCACTCAAAAAACAAACAAAAATAAGAAGCGAGAGGAGTT
TTGGCACAGCACTTTGTGTTTAATTGATGGCGTAAACCGCTTGGAGCTTCGTCACGAAACCGCTGACAAA
ATGCAACTGAAGGCGGACATTGACGCTACGTAACGCTACAAACGGTGGCGAAAGAGATAGCGGACGCAGC
GGCGAAAGAGACGGCGATATTTCTGTGGACAGAGAAGGAGGCAAACAGCGCTGACTTTGAGTGGAATGTC
ATTTTGAGTGAGAGGTAATCGAAAGAACCTGGTACATCAAATACCCTTGGATCGAAGTAAATTTAAAACT
GATCAGATAAGTTCAATGATATCCAGTGCAGTAAAAAAAAAAAATGTTTTTTTTATCTACTTTCCGCAAA
AATGGGTTTTATTAACTTACATACATACTAGGCGCGCCCATATGTTCGGCTTGTCGACATGCCCGCCGTG
ACCGTCGAGAACCCGCTGACGCTGCCCCGCGTATCCGCACCCGCCGACGCCGTCGCACGTCCCGTGCTCA
CCGTGACCACCGCGCCCAGCGGTTTCGAGGGCGAGGGCTTCCCGGTGCGCCGCGCGTTCGCCGGGATCAA
CTACCGCCACCTCGACCCGTTCATCATGATGGACCAGATGGGTGAGGTGGAGTACGCGCCCGGGGAGCCC
AAGGGCACGCCCTGGCACCCGCACCGCGGCTTCGAGACCGTGACCTACATCGTCGACGGTAACATGTGAG
CAAAAGGCCAGCAAAAGGCCAGGAACCGTAAAAAGGCCGCGTTGCTGGCGTTTTTCCATAGGCTCCGCCC
CCCTGACGAGCATCACAAAAATCGACGCTCAAGTCAGAGGTGGCGAAACCCGACAGGACTATAAAGATAC
CAGGCGTTTCCCCCTGGAAGCTCCCTCGTGCGCTCTCCTGTTCCGACCCTGCCGCTTACCGGATACCTGT
CCGCCTTTCTCCCTTCGGGAAGCGTGGCGCTTTCTCATAGCTCACGCTGTAGGTATCTCAGTTCGGTGTA
GGTCGTTCGCTCCAAGCTGGGCTGTGTGCACGAACCCCCCGTTCAGCCCGACCGCTGCGCCTTATCCGGT
AACTATCGTCTTGAGTCCAACCCGGTAAGACACGACTTATCGCCACTGGCAGCAGCCACTGGTAACAGGA
TTAGCAGAGCGAGGTATGTAGGCGGTGCTACAGAGTTCTTGAAGTGGTGGCCTAACTACGGCTACACTAG
AAGAACAGTATTTGGTATCTGCGCTCTGCTGAAGCCAGTTACCTTCGGAAAAAGAGTTGGTAGCTCTTGA
TCCGGCAAACAAACCACCGCTGGTAGCGGTGGTTTTTTTGTTTGCAAGCAGCAGATTACGCGCAGAAAAA
AAGGATCTCAAGAAGATCCTTTGATCTTTTCTACGGGGTCTGACGCTCAGTGGAACGAAAACTCACGTTA
AGGGATTTTGGTCATGAGATTATCAAAAAGGATCTTCACCTAGATCCTTTTAAATTAAAAATGAAGTTTT
AAATCAATCTAAAGTATATATGAGTAAACTTGGTCTGACAGTTACCAATGCTTAATCAGTGAGGCACCTA
TCTCAGCGATCTGTCTATTTCGTTCATCCATAGTTGCCTGACTCCCCGTCGTGTAGATAACTACGATACG
GGAGGGCTTACCATCTGGCCCCAGTGCTGCAATGATACCGCGAGACCCACGCTCACCGGCTCCAGATTTA
TCAGCAATAAACCAGCCAGCCGGAAGGGCCGAGCGCAGAAGTGGTCCTGCAACTTTATCCGCCTCCATCC
AGTCTATTAATTGTTGCCGGGAAGCTAGAGTAAGTAGTTCGCCAGTTAATAGTTTGCGCAACGTTGTTGC
CATTGCTACAGGCATCGTGGTGTCACGCTCGTCGTTTGGTATGGCTTCATTCAGCTCCGGTTCCCAACGA
TCAAGGCGAGTTACATGATCCCCCATGTTGTGCAAAAAAGCGGTTAGCTCCTTCGGTCCTCCGATCGTTG
TCAGAAGTAAGTTGGCCGCAGTGTTATCACTCATGGTTATGGCAGCACTGCATAATTCTCTTACTGTCAT
GCCATCCGTAAGATGCTTTTCTGTGACTGGTGAGTACTCAACCAAGTCATTCTGAGAATAGTGTATGCGG
CGACCGAGTTGCTCTTGCCCGGCGTCAATACGGGATAATACCGCGCCACATAGCAGAACTTTAAAAGTGC
TCATCATTGGAAAACGTTCTTCGGGGCGAAAACTCTCAAGGATCTTACCGCTGTTGAGATCCAGTTCGAT
GTAACCCACTCGTGCACCCAACTGATCTTCAGCATCTTTTACTTTCACCAGCGTTTCTGGGTGAGCAAAA
ACAGGAAGGCAAAATGCCGCAAAAAAGGGAATAAGGGCGACACGGAAATGTTGAATACTCATACTCTTCC
TTTTTCAATATTATTGAAGCATTTATCAGGGTTATTGTCTCATGAGCGGATACATATTTGAATGTATTTA
GAAAAATAAACAAATAGGGGTTCCGCGCACATTTCCCCGAAAAGTGCCACC
Features (pLannotate 1.2.2; 16 found; start..end, strand, type, name):
     90..214     +  protein_bind   attR1: mutant version of attR; recombination site for the Gateway® LR reaction LR Clonase™
    239..269     +  promoter       lac UV5 promoter: E. coli lac promoter with an "up" mutation
    293..322     +  promoter       cat promoter (fragment): promoter of the E. coli cat gene encoding chloramphenicol acetyltransferase
    323..982     +  CDS            CmR: chloramphenicol acetyltransferase; cat; confers resistance to chloramphenicol
   1161..1319    +  CDS            ccdA (fragment): CCDA_ECO57 - Also known as H, letA. Experimental evidence at protein level: Swiss-Prot protein existence level 1. Antitoxin component of a type II toxin-antitoxin (TA) system which inhibits the post-segregational killing (PSK) of plasmid-free cells, also referred to as a plasmid addiction system. Binds to and blocks the activity of CcdB; will also remove bound CcdB protein from the CcdB-GyrA complex by forming a CcdA-CcdB complex, a process termed rejuvenation. Functions as a transcriptional corepressor for the ccdAB operon, repression also requires CcdB (By similarity). From Escherichia coli
   1324..1626    +  CDS            ccdB: CCDB_ECOLI - Also known as G, letB, letD. Experimental evidence at protein level: Swiss-Prot protein existence level 1. Toxic component of a type II toxin-antitoxin (TA) system, functioning in plasmid maintainence. Responsible for the post- segregational killing (PSK) of plasmid-free cells, also referred to as a plasmid addiction system. Half-life of over 2 hours. Cell killing by CcdB is accompanied by filamentation, defects in chromosome and plasmid segregation, defects in cell division, formation of anucleate cells, decreased DNA synthesis and plasmid loss. Interferes with the activity of DN
   1670..1794    -  protein_bind   attR2: mutant version of attR; recombination site for the Gateway® LR reaction LR Clonase™
   1970..2107    +  CDS            Tef (fragment): TEF_RAT - Experimental evidence at protein level: Swiss-Prot protein existence level 1. Transcription factor that binds to and transactivates the TSHB promoter. Binds to a minimal DNA-binding sequence 5'- [TC][AG][AG]TTA[TC][AG]-3'. From Rattus norvegicus (Rat).
   2162..2656    +  CDS            GAL4 (fragment): GAL4_YEAST - Experimental evidence at protein level: Swiss-Prot protein existence level 1. This protein is a positive regulator for the gene expression of the galactose-induced genes such as GAL1, GAL2, GAL7, GAL10, and MEL1 which code for the enzymes used to convert galactose to glucose. It recognizes a 17 base pair sequence in (5'-CGGRNNRCYNYNCNCCG-3') the upstream activating sequence (UAS-G) of these genes. From Saccharomyces cerevisiae (strain ATCC 204508 / S288c) (Baker's yeast).
   2863..2887    -  misc_feature   MCS (fragment): pBluescript multiple cloning site
   2962..3117    -  CDS            YPB1_ECOLX (fragment): Protein predicted: Swiss-Prot protein existence level 4. From Escherichia coli.
   3122..7241    -  gene           mini-white: white; This modified version of the white gene lacks part of the first intron.
   7457..7526    -  protein_bind   attB: attB site for the φC31 integrase (Groth et al., 2000) phage φC31 integrase
   7613..8201    -  rep_origin     ori: high-copy-number ColE1/pMB1/pBR322/pUC origin of replication
   8372..9232    -  CDS            AmpR: β-lactamase; bla; confers resistance to ampicillin, carbenicillin, and related antibiotics
   9233..9337    -  promoter       AmpR promoter: bla
