[The description below was written by a language model from this plasmid's Addgene catalogue record and pLannotate feature annotations shown in this document.]
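Description:
pBPZpGAL4DBDUw is a Drosophila transformation and expression vector built on the pBPGUw backbone, designed as a Gateway destination plasmid for making split-GAL4 "DNA-binding domain" driver lines. It replicates in E. coli at high copy from a ColE1/pUC-type origin and carries an ampicillin resistance gene on the backbone. A Gateway cassette flanked by attR1 and attR2 contains a chloramphenicol resistance gene and the ccdB toxin gene, so the unrecombined plasmid is selected with both antibiotics and has to be maintained in a ccdB-tolerant strain. An LR recombination reaction replaces this cassette with a fragment from an entry clone, and loss of ccdB provides counterselection for recombinants.

Immediately downstream of the Gateway cassette lies the 630 bp Zip-GAL4DBD insert, cloned between KpnI and HindIII. It encodes a leucine zipper segment, which the automated annotation picks up as a short match to the bZIP factor Tef, followed by the DNA-binding portion of yeast GAL4. The name of the 5′ sequencing primer suggests that a Drosophila synthetic core promoter sits between attR2 and the coding sequence, although no promoter or terminator is annotated there in the feature tables. In this arrangement, an enhancer fragment recombined into the Gateway site would be expected to direct tissue-specific expression of the zipper-DBD fusion. That fusion lacks an activation domain and drives UAS reporters only when paired, through the zipper, with a complementary activation-domain half. A φC31 attB site allows integrase-mediated insertion at defined genomic landing sites, and mini-white serves as the eye-colour marker for identifying transgenic flies. The two sequence records, each 9,361 nt, give essentially the same feature map.
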