Addgene plasmid #26233: pBPZpGAL4DBDUw
Depositing lab: Gerald Rubin. Depositing organization: HHMI, Janelia Research Campus. Publication: Refinement of tools for targeted gene expression in Drosophila. Pfeiffer BD, Ngo TT, Hibbard KL, Murphy C, Jenett A, Truman JW, Rubin GM. Genetics. 2010 Oct;186(2):735-55. doi: 10.1534/genetics.110.119917. Epub 2010 Aug 9. PubMed 20697123.
Backbone
  Vector backbone: pBPGUw
  Backbone size w/o insert (bp): 8731
  Vector type: Insect Expression
Growth in bacteria
  Bacterial resistance: Chloramphenicol and Ampicillin, 25 & 100 μg/mL
  Growth temperature: 37°C
  Growth strain: ccdB Survival
  Growth instructions: ccdB Survival 2T1 strain (Invitrogen), or equivalent, must be used to propagate plasmids carrying the ccdB gene.
  Copy number: High Copy
Gene/Insert
  Gene/Insert name: Zip-GAL4DBD
  Species: S. cerevisiae (budding yeast)
  Insert size (bp): 630
  Cloning method: Restriction Enzyme; 5′ cloning site KpnI (not destroyed); 3′ cloning site HindIII (not destroyed)
  Sequencing primers: 5′ DSCP F: GAGCTCGCCCGGGGATC; 3′ ZpGAL4DBD R: CAAGGCGCTCCAGGCGACTCTC
Terms and licenses: Academic/Nonprofit Terms; Industry Terms: Not Available to Industry
How to cite: pBPZpGAL4DBDUw was a gift from Gerald Rubin (Addgene plasmid # 26233 ; http://n2t.net/addgene:26233 ; RRID:Addgene_26233)
