>Addgene plasmid #26233 | pBPZpGAL4DBDUw | addgene partial sequence | sequence record 32353 | 26233 with ccdB-Fwd
TGGCTGATCTCAGCCACCGCGAAAATGACATCAAAAACGCCATTAACCTGATGTTCTGGGGAATATAAAT
GTCAGGCTCCCTTATACACAGCCAGTCTGCAGGTCGACCATAGTGACTGGATATGTTGTGTTTTACAGTA
TTATGTAGTCTGTTTTTTATGCAAAATCTAATTTAATATATTGATATTTATATCATTTTACGTTTCTCGT
TCAGCTTTCTTGTACAAAGTGGTGATAAACGGCCGGCCGAGCTCGCCCGGGGATCGAGCGCAGCGGTATA
AAAGGGCGCGGGGTGGCTGAGAGCATCAGTTGTGAATGAATGTTCGAGCCGAGCAGACGTGCCGCTGCCT
TCGTTAATATCCTTTGAATAAGCCAACTTTGAATCACAAGACGCATACCAAACGGTACCAAAACATGCTG
GAGATCCGCGCCGCCTTCCTGCGCCAGCGCAACACCGCCCTGCGCACCGAGGTGGCCGAGCTGGAGCAGG
AGGTGCAGCGCCTGGAGAACGAGGTGAGCCAGTACGAGACCCGCTACGGCCCCCTGGGCGGCGGCAAGGC
TAGCGGAGGAGGTGGTGGAGGTGGAGGTGGAGGTACTAGTATGAAGCTGCTGAGTAGTATTGAACAAGCG
TGTGACATATGCCGACTTAAGAAGCTGAAGTGCAGCAAGGAAAAGCCGAAGTGCGCCAAATGTCTTAAGA
ACAATTGGGAGTGCCGGTACTCGCCAAAGACGAAGCGAAGCCCTTTGACACGCGCTCATTTGACTGAAGT
GGAGAGTCGCCTGGAGCGCCTTGAGCAGTTGTTCCTCCTCATTTTTCCCCGTGAAGACCTCGACATGATA
CTGAAGATGGATAGTCTCCAAGATATTAA
